>Addgene plasmid #42708 | TAL3245 | depositor partial sequence | sequence record 57828 | TAL3245 sequence 2430 bps
TCTAGAGCTAGCACCATGGACTACAAAGACCATGACGGTGATTATAAAGATCATGACATCGATTACAAGG
ATGACGATGACAAGATGGCCCCCAAGAAGAAGAGGAAGGTGGGCATTCACCGCGGGGTACCTATGGTGGA
CTTGAGGACACTCGGTTATTCGCAACAGCAACAGGAGAAAATCAAGCCTAAGGTCAGGAGCACCGTCGCG
CAACACCACGAGGCGCTTGTGGGGCATGGCTTCACTCATGCGCATATTGTCGCGCTTTCACAGCACCCTG
CGGCGCTTGGGACGGTGGCTGTCAAATACCAAGATATGATTGCGGCCCTGCCCGAAGCCACGCACGAGGC
AATTGTAGGGGTCGGTAAACAGTGGTCGGGAGCGCGAGCACTTGAGGCGCTGCTGACTGTGGCGGGTGAG
CTTAGGGGGCCTCCGCTCCAGCTCGACACCGGGCAGCTGCTGAAGATCGCGAAGAGAGGGGGAGTAACAG
CGGTAGAGGCAGTGCACGCCTGGCGCAATGCGCTCACCGGGGCCCCCTTGAACCTGACCCCAGACCAGGT
AGTCGCAATCGCGTCGAACATTGGGGGAAAGCAAGCCCTGGAAACCGTGCAAAGGTTGTTGCCGGTCCTT
TGTCAAGACCACGGCCTTACACCGGAGCAAGTCGTGGCCATTGCAAGCAACATCGGTGGCAAACAGGCTC
TTGAGACGGTTCAGAGACTTCTCCCAGTTCTCTGTCAAGCCCACGGGCTGACTCCCGATCAAGTTGTAGC
GATTGCGTCGCATGACGGAGGGAAACAAGCATTGGAGACTGTCCAACGGCTCCTTCCCGTGTTGTGTCAA
GCCCACGGTTTGACGCCTGCACAAGTGGTCGCCATCGCCTCCAATATTGGCGGTAAGCAGGCGCTGGAAA
CAGTACAGCGCCTGCTGCCTGTACTGTGCCAGGATCATGGACTGACCCCAGACCAGGTAGTCGCAATCGC
GTCGAACATTGGGGGAAAGCAAGCCCTGGAAACCGTGCAAAGGTTGTTGCCGGTCCTTTGTCAAGACCAC
GGCCTTACACCGGAGCAAGTCGTGGCCATTGCAAGCAATGGGGGTGGCAAACAGGCTCTTGAGACGGTTC
AGAGACTTCTCCCAGTTCTCTGTCAAGCCCACGGGCTGACTCCCGATCAAGTTGTAGCGATTGCGAATAA
CAATGGAGGGAAACAAGCATTGGAGACTGTCCAACGGCTCCTTCCCGTGTTGTGTCAAGCCCACGGTTTG
ACGCCTGCACAAGTGGTCGCCATCGCCTCCAATATTGGCGGTAAGCAGGCGCTGGAAACAGTACAGCGCC
TGCTGCCTGTACTGTGCCAGGATCATGGACTGACCCCAGACCAGGTAGTCGCAATCGCGTCAAACGGAGG
GGGAAAGCAAGCCCTGGAAACCGTGCAAAGGTTGTTGCCGGTCCTTTGTCAAGACCACGGCCTTACACCG
GAGCAAGTCGTGGCCATTGCAAGCAACATCGGTGGCAAACAGGCTCTTGAGACGGTTCAGAGACTTCTCC
CAGTTCTCTGTCAAGCCCACGGGCTGACTCCCGATCAAGTTGTAGCGATTGCGTCGAACATTGGAGGGAA
ACAAGCATTGGAGACTGTCCAACGGCTCCTTCCCGTGTTGTGTCAAGCCCACGGTTTGACGCCTGCACAA
GTGGTCGCCATCGCCAACAACAACGGCGGTAAGCAGGCGCTGGAAACAGTACAGCGCCTGCTGCCTGTAC
TGTGCCAGGATCATGGACTGACCCCAGACCAGGTAGTCGCAATCGCGTCACATGACGGGGGAAAGCAAGC
CCTGGAAACCGTGCAAAGGTTGTTGCCGGTCCTTTGTCAAGACCACGGCCTTACACCGGAGCAAGTCGTG
GCCATTGCAAGCAACATCGGTGGCAAACAGGCTCTTGAGACGGTTCAGAGACTTCTCCCAGTTCTCTGTC
AAGCCCACGGGCTGACTCCCGATCAAGTTGTAGCGATTGCGTCGAACATTGGAGGGAAACAAGCATTGGA
GACTGTCCAACGGCTCCTTCCCGTGTTGTGTCAAGCCCACGGTTTGACGCCTGCACAAGTGGTCGCCATC
GCCTCGAATGGCGGCGGTAAGCAGGCGCTGGAAACAGTACAGCGCCTGCTGCCTGTACTGTGCCAGGATC
ATGGACTGACACCCGAACAGGTGGTCGCCATTGCTTCTAACATCGGAGGACGGCCAGCCTTGGAGTCCAT
CGTAGCCCAATTGTCCAGGCCCGATCCCGCGTTGGCTGCGTTAACGAATGACCATCTGGTGGCGTTGGCA
TGTCTTGGTGGACGACCCGCGCTCGATGCAGTCAAAAAGGGTCTGCCTCATGCTCCCGCATTGATCAAAA
GAACCAACCGGCGGATTCCCGAGAGAACTTCCCATCGAGTCGCGGGATCC
