>Addgene plasmid #42708 | TAL3245 | addgene partial sequence | sequence record 61064 | JDS-TALEN-F 5'-TAGGGGTCGGTAAACAGTGG-3'
GCGGGTGAGCTTAGGGGGCCTCCGCTCCAGCTCGACACCGGGCAGCTGCTGAAGATCGCGAAGAGAGGGG
GAGTAACAGCGGTAGAGGCAGTGCACGCCTGGCGCAATGCGCTCACCGGGGCCCCCTTGAACCTGACCCC
AGACCAGGTAGTCGCAATCGCGTCGAACATTGGGGGAAAGCAAGCCCTGGAAACCGTGCAAAGGTTGTTG
CCGGTCCTTTGTCAAGACCACGGCCTTACACCGGAGCAAGTCGTGGCCATTGCAAGCAACATCGGTGGCA
AACAGGCTCTTGAGACGGTTCAGAGACTTCTCCCAGTTCTCTGTCAAGCCCACGGGCTGACTCCCGATCA
AGTTGTAGCGATTGCGTCGCATGACGGAGGGAAACAAGCATTGGAGACTGTCCAACGGCTCCTTCCCGTG
TTGTGTCAAGCCCACGGTTTGACGCCTGCACAAGTGGTCGCCATCGCCTCCAATATTGGCGGTAAGCAGG
CGCTGGAAACAGTACAGCGCCTGCTGCCTGTACTGTGCCAGGATCATGGACTGACCCCAGACCAGGTAGT
CGCAATCGCGTCGAACATTGGGGGAAAGCAAGCCCTGGAAACCGTGCAAAGGTTGTTGCCGGTCCTTTGT
CAAGACCACGGCCTTACACCGGAGCAAGTCGTGGCCATTGCAAGCAATGGGGGTGGCAAACAGGCTCTTG
AGACGGTTCAGAGACTTCTCCCAGTTCTCTGTCAAGCCCACGGGCTGACTCCCGATCAAGTTGTAGCGAT
TGCGAATAACAATGGAGGGAAACAAGCATTGGAGACTGTCCAACGGCTCCTTCCCGTGTTGTGTCAAGCC
CACGGTTTGACGCCTGCACAAGTGGTCGCCATCGCCTCCAATATTGGCGGTAAGCAGGCGCTGGAAACAG
TACAGCGCCTGCTGCCTGTACTGTGCCAG
