[The description below was written by a language model from this plasmid's Addgene catalogue record.]
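Description:
TAL3245 is a TALEN expression plasmid encoding the "right" half of a nuclease pair directed against the zebrafish dopamine receptor gene drd4b (also known as Drd4c). It is built on the JDS70 backbone (about 6.4 kb without insert), into which a roughly 1.6 kb array of engineered TAL effector repeats has been cloned by restriction enzyme assembly. The cloning sites were destroyed in the process. The plasmid is a high-copy construct propagated in E. coli under ampicillin selection. The origin of replication is not named in the record, and no feature table is available to confirm the layout of individual elements.

The backbone supplies the sequences flanking the repeat array, so the translated product carries an N-terminal 3X Flag tag for detection and a C-terminal wild-type FokI nuclease domain. Because FokI cleaves only as a dimer, this right-hand monomer is meant to be used with a matching left-hand TALEN that binds the opposite strand nearby, so that the two FokI domains come together over the spacer and make a double-strand break. Error-prone repair of that break can produce insertions or deletions that disrupt the gene.

Expression is driven by a CMV promoter for mammalian cells. The vector type also lists T7, which indicates a T7 promoter that would allow in vitro transcription of TALEN mRNA, the usual route for delivery into zebrafish embryos by injection. The insert name suggests that the construct belongs to a collection of TALENs made for the zebrafish community, and the associated work concerns targeted gene disruption in somatic zebrafish cells. The depositor advises verifying the plasmid by diagnostic restriction digest before use.
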