Addgene plasmid #42708: TAL3245
Depositing lab: Keith Joung. Depositing organization: Massachusetts General Hospital. Publication: Targeted gene disruption in somatic zebrafish cells using engineered TALENs. Sander JD, Cade L, Khayter C, Reyon D, Peterson RT, Joung JK, Yeh JR. Nat Biotechnol. 2011 Aug 5;29(8):697-8. doi: 10.1038/nbt.1934. PubMed 21822241.
Backbone
  Vector backbone: JDS70
  Backbone manufacturer: Addgene plasmid #32285
  Backbone size w/o insert (bp): 6447
  Vector type: Mammalian Expression ; T7
Growth in bacteria
  Bacterial resistance: Ampicillin, 100 μg/mL
  Growth temperature: 37°C
  Growth strain: XL1 Blue
  Copy number: High Copy
Gene/Insert
  Gene/Insert name: ZebrafishCommunity-drd4b-right (alt name: drd4b)
  Species: D. rerio (zebrafish)
  Insert size (bp): 1640
  Entrez Gene: drd4b (a.k.a. Drd4c)
  Promoter: CMV
  Tag / fusion protein: 3X Flag (N terminal on backbone); WT FOKI (C terminal on backbone)
  Cloning method: Restriction Enzyme; 5′ cloning site N/A (destroyed during cloning); 3′ cloning site N/A (destroyed during cloning)
  Sequencing primers: 5′ CMV-F; 3′ BGH-rev
Terms and licenses: Academic/Nonprofit Terms; Industry Terms: Not Available to Industry
Depositor comments: Target binding site: TAACAATGATAAGCAATA It is strongly recommended that users perform a diagnostic digest to verify this plasmid prior to use. For example, a double digest of the plasmid with BamHI and KpnI should result in two bands at 2.3kb and 5.8kb.
How to cite: TAL3245 was a gift from Keith Joung (Addgene plasmid # 42708 ; http://n2t.net/addgene:42708 ; RRID:Addgene_42708)
